Addgene plasmid #116183: pHAGE-BRAF-L678I
Purpose: Lentiviral expression of BRAF L678I
Depositing lab: Gordon Mills & Kenneth Scott. Depositing organization: Baylor College of Medicine. Publication: Systematic Functional Annotation of Somatic Mutations in Cancer. Ng PK, Li J, Jeong KJ, Shao S, Chen H, Tsang YH, Sengupta S, Wang Z, Bhavana VH, Tran R, Soewito S, Minussi DC, Moreno D, Kong K, Dogruluk T, Lu H, Gao J, Tokheim C, Zhou DC, Johnson AM, Zeng J, Ip CKM, Ju Z, Wester M, Yu S, Li Y, Vellano CP, Schultz N, Karchin R, Ding L, Lu Y, Cheung LWT, Chen K, Shaw KR, Meric-Bernstam F, Scott KL, Yi S, Sahni N, Liang H, Mills GB. Cancer Cell. 2018 Mar 12;33(3):450-462.e10. doi: 10.1016/j.ccell.2018.01.021. PubMed 29533785.
Backbone
  Vector backbone: pHAGE
  Vector type: Lentiviral
Growth in bacteria
  Bacterial resistance: Ampicillin, 100 μg/mL
  Growth temperature: 37°C
  Growth strain: Stbl3
  Copy number: High Copy
Gene/Insert
  Gene/Insert name: BRAF
  Species: H. sapiens (human)
  Mutation: L678I
  Entrez Gene: BRAF (a.k.a. B-RAF1, B-raf, BRAF-1, BRAF1, NS7, RAFB1)
  Cloning method: Gateway Cloning
Terms and licenses: Academic/Nonprofit Terms; Industry Terms: Not Available to Industry
How to cite: pHAGE-BRAF-L678I was a gift from Gordon Mills & Kenneth Scott (Addgene plasmid # 116183 ; http://n2t.net/addgene:116183 ; RRID:Addgene_116183)
