[The description below was written by a language model from this plasmid's Addgene catalogue record and the feature table of its GenBank file.]
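Description:
pHAGE-BRAF-L678I is a 10.8 kb HIV-1-based lentiviral expression plasmid on the pHAGE backbone, carrying human BRAF with the L678I amino-acid substitution. In bacteria it is maintained through a high-copy ColE1/pUC-type origin and selected with ampicillin via the bla gene. The viral portion comprises a full-length HIV-1 LTR (annotated as a 3' LTR but positioned upstream, where it serves as the 5' LTR), the Psi packaging signal, the Rev response element for Rev-dependent nuclear export of the genomic RNA, a cPPT/CTS element that aids nuclear import of the reverse-transcribed genome, and a U3-deleted, self-inactivating 3' LTR. No packaging or envelope genes are annotated, so these functions must be supplied in trans to make particles.

The expression cassette is driven by the strong constitutive human EF-1-alpha promoter with its first intron. The BRAF open reading frame was introduced by Gateway recombination and lies between attB1 and attB2 sites, preceded by a Kozak consensus. The coding sequence itself is not annotated in the feature table. Downstream are short T3 and T7 promoter sequences, an attB4 core site and a V5 epitope tag. The record does not state whether the V5 tag is fused in frame to BRAF. An EMCV IRES then directs translation of puromycin N-acetyltransferase from the same transcript, linking puromycin resistance in transduced cells to insert expression, and a WPRE enhances transcript stability and expression.

The construct is intended for stable lentiviral expression of this BRAF variant in mammalian cells. It originates from a study on systematic functional annotation of somatic cancer mutations.
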