LOCUS       Exported 10790 bp ds-DNA circular SYN 13-MAY-2021
DEFINITION  Lentiviral expression of BRAF L678I.
ACCESSION   .
VERSION     .
KEYWORDS    pHAGE-BRAF-L678I
SOURCE      synthetic DNA construct
  ORGANISM  synthetic DNA construct
REFERENCE   1 (bases 1 to 10790)
  AUTHORS   Ng PK, Li J, Jeong KJ, Shao S, Chen H, Tsang YH, Sengupta S, Wang Z,
            Bhavana VH, Tran R, Soewito S, Minussi DC, Moreno D, Kong K,
            Dogruluk T, Lu H, Gao J, Tokheim C, Zhou DC, Johnson AM, Zeng J, Ip
            CKM, Ju Z, Wester M, Yu S, Li Y, Vellano CP, Schultz N, Karchin R,
            Ding L, Lu Y, Cheung LWT, Chen K, Shaw KR, Meric-Bernstam F, Scott
            KL, Yi S, Sahni N, Liang H, Mills GB
  TITLE     Systematic Functional Annotation of Somatic Mutations in Cancer.
  JOURNAL   Cancer Cell. 2018 Mar 12;33(3):450-462.e10. doi:
            10.1016/j.ccell.2018.01.021.
  PUBMED    29533785
REFERENCE   2 (bases 1 to 10790)
  AUTHORS   .
  TITLE     Direct Submission
  JOURNAL   Exported May 13, 2021 from SnapGene Server 1.1.58
            http://www.snapgene.com
FEATURES             Location/Qualifiers
     source          1..10790
                     /organism="synthetic DNA construct"
                     /mol_type="other DNA"
     misc_feature    1..118
                     /label=cPPT/CTS
                     /note="central polypurine tract and central termination
                     sequence of HIV-1"
     promoter        166..1344
                     /label=EF-1-alpha promoter
                     /note="strong constitutive promoter for human elongation
                     factor EF-1-alpha"
     intron          397..1335
                     /label=EF-1-alpha intron A
                     /note="intron upstream of the start codon of human
                     EF-1-alpha"
     primer_bind     1292..1312
                     /label=EF1a-F
                     /note="Human elongation factor-1a promoter, forward primer"
     protein_bind    1364..1388
                     /gene="mutant version of attB"
                     /label=attB1
                     /bound_moiety="BP Clonase(TM)"
                     /note="recombination site for the Gateway(R) BP reaction"
     regulatory      1389..1398
                     /regulatory_class="other"
                     /note="vertebrate consensus sequence for strong initiation
                     of translation (Kozak, 1987)"
     protein_bind    complement(3693..3717)
                     /gene="mutant version of attB"
                     /label=attB2
                     /bound_moiety="BP Clonase(TM)"
                     /note="recombination site for the Gateway(R) BP reaction"
     promoter        3725..3743
                     /label=T3 promoter
                     /note="promoter for bacteriophage T3 RNA polymerase"
     primer_bind     complement(3768..3787)
                     /label=T7
                     /note="T7 promoter, forward primer"
     promoter        complement(3769..3787)
                     /label=T7 promoter
                     /note="promoter for bacteriophage T7 RNA polymerase"
     protein_bind    complement(3793..3813)
                     /gene="mutant version of attB"
                     /label=attB4
                     /bound_moiety="BP Clonase(TM)"
                     /note="core recombination site for the Gateway(R) BP
                     reaction"
     CDS             3867..3908
                     /codon_start=1
                     /product="epitope tag from simian virus 5"
                     /label=V5 tag
                     /translation="GKPIPNPLLGLDST"
     misc_feature    3929..4496
                     /label=IRES
                     /note="internal ribosome entry site (IRES) of the
                     encephalomyocarditis virus (EMCV)"
     misc_feature    3946..4498
                     /label=IRES
                     /note="internal ribosome entry site (IRES) of the
                     encephalomyocarditis virus (EMCV)"
     primer_bind     complement(4090..4107)
                     /label=IRES reverse
                     /note="IRES internal ribosome entry site, reverse primer.
                     Also called pCDH-rev"
     primer_bind     4317..4336
                     /label=IRES-F
                     /note="IRES internal ribosome entry site, forward primer"
     CDS             4510..5109
                     /codon_start=1
                     /gene="pac from Streptomyces alboniger"
                     /product="puromycin N-acetyltransferase"
                     /label=PuroR
                     /note="confers resistance to puromycin"
                     /translation="MTEYKPTVRLATRDDVPRAVRTLAAAFADYPATRHTVDPDRHIER
                     VTELQELFLTRVGLDIGKVWVADDGAAVAVWTTPESVEAGAVFAEIGPRMAELSGSRLA
                     AQQQMEGLLAPHRPKEPAWFLATVGVSPDHQGKGLGSAVVLPGVEAAERAGVPAFLETS
                     APRNLPFYERLGFTVTADVEVPEGPRTWCMTRKPGA"
     primer_bind     complement(4510..4529)
                     /label=Puro-R
                     /note="Puromycin resistance gene, reverse primer. Also
                     called puro-variant-R"
     primer_bind     5006..5026
                     /label=Puro-F
                     /note="Puromycin resistance gene, forward primer"
     misc_feature    5123..5711
                     /label=WPRE
                     /note="woodchuck hepatitis virus posttranscriptional
                     regulatory element"
     primer_bind     complement(5176..5196)
                     /label=WPRE-R
                     /note="WPRE, reverse primer"
     CDS             complement(5594..5605)
                     /codon_start=1
                     /product="Factor Xa recognition and cleavage site"
                     /label=Factor Xa site
                     /translation="IEGR"
     LTR             5786..6019
                     /label=3' LTR (Delta-U3)
                     /note="self-inactivating 3' long terminal repeat (LTR) from
                     HIV-1"
     primer_bind     complement(6138..6156)
                     /label=pBRforEco
                     /note="pBR322 vectors, upsteam of EcoRI site, forward
                     primer"
     promoter        6224..6328
                     /gene="bla"
                     /label=AmpR promoter
     CDS             6329..7189
                     /codon_start=1
                     /gene="bla"
                     /product="beta-lactamase"
                     /label=AmpR
                     /note="confers resistance to ampicillin, carbenicillin, and
                     related antibiotics"
                     /translation="MSIQHFRVALIPFFAAFCLPVFAHPETLVKVKDAEDQLGARVGYI
                     ELDLNSGKILESFRPEERFPMMSTFKVLLCGAVLSRVDAGQEQLGRRIHYSQNDLVEYS
                     PVTEKHLTDGMTVRELCSAAITMSDNTAANLLLTTIGGPKELTAFLHNMGDHVTRLDRW
                     EPELNEAIPNDERDTTMPVAMATTLRKLLTGELLTLASRQQLIDWMEADKVAGPLLRSA
                     LPAGWFIADKSGAGERGSRGIIAALGPDGKPSRIVVIYTTGSQATMDERNRQIAEIGAS
                     LIKHW"
     primer_bind     complement(6547..6566)
                     /label=Amp-R
                     /note="Ampicillin resistance gene, reverse primer"
     rep_origin      7360..7948
                     /direction=RIGHT
                     /label=ori
                     /note="high-copy-number ColE1/pMB1/pBR322/pUC origin of
                     replication"
     primer_bind     7849..7868
                     /label=pBR322ori-F
                     /note="pBR322 origin, forward primer"
     primer_bind     8102..8119
                     /label=L4440
                     /note="L4440 vector, forward primer"
     primer_bind     8211..8230
                     /label=SV40pro-F
                     /note="SV40 promoter/origin, forward primer"
     protein_bind    8359..8380
                     /label=CAP binding site
                     /bound_moiety="E. coli catabolite activator protein"
                     /note="CAP binding activates transcription in the presence
                     of cAMP."
     promoter        8395..8425
                     /label=lac promoter
                     /note="promoter for the E. coli lac operon"
     protein_bind    8433..8449
                     /label=lac operator
                     /bound_moiety="lac repressor encoded by lacI"
                     /note="The lac repressor binds to the lac operator to
                     inhibit transcription in E. coli. This inhibition can be
                     relieved by adding lactose or
                     isopropyl-beta-D-thiogalactopyranoside (IPTG)."
     primer_bind     8438..8460
                     /label=M13/pUC Reverse
                     /note="In lacZ gene"
     primer_bind     8457..8473
                     /label=M13 rev
                     /note="common sequencing primer, one of multiple similar
                     variants"
     primer_bind     8457..8473
                     /label=M13 Reverse
                     /note="In lacZ gene. Also called M13-rev"
     primer_bind     8523..8542
                     /label=EBV-rev
                     /note="SV40 polyA terminator, reverse primer"
     LTR             8734..9367
                     /label=3' LTR
                     /note="3' long terminal repeat (LTR) from HIV-1"
     misc_feature    9414..9539
                     /label=HIV-1 Psi
                     /note="packaging signal of human immunodeficiency virus
                     type 1"
     misc_feature    10036..10269
                     /label=RRE
                     /note="The Rev response element (RRE) of HIV-1 allows for
                     Rev-dependent mRNA export from the nucleus to the
                     cytoplasm."
     CDS             10454..10498
                     /codon_start=1
                     /product="antigenic peptide corresponding to amino acids
                     655 to 669 of the HIV envelope protein gp41 (Lutje Hulsik
                     et al., 2013)"
                     /label=gp41 peptide
                     /note="recognized by the 2H10 single-chain llama nanobody"
                     /translation="KNEQELLELDKWASL"
ORIGIN
        1 ttttaaaaga aaagggggga ttggggggta cagtgcaggg gaaagaatag tagacataat
       61 agcaacagac atacaaacta aagaattaca aaaacaaatt acaaaaattc aaaattttcg
      121 ggtttattac agggacagca gagatccagt ttggactagt cgtgaggctc cggtgcccgt
      181 cagtgggcag agcgcacatc gcccacagtc cccgagaagt tggggggagg ggtcggcaat
      241 tgaaccggtg cctagagaag gtggcgcggg gtaaactggg aaagtgatgt cgtgtactgg
      301 ctccgccttt ttcccgaggg tgggggagaa ccgtatataa gtgcagtagt cgccgtgaac
      361 gttctttttc gcaacgggtt tgccgccaga acacaggtaa gtgccgtgtg tggttcccgc
      421 gggcctggcc tctttacggg ttatggccct tgcgtgcctt gaattacttc cacctggctg
      481 cagtacgtga ttcttgatcc cgagcttcgg gttggaagtg ggtgggagag ttcgaggcct
      541 tgcgcttaag gagccccttc gcctcgtgct tgagttgagg cctggcctgg gcgctggggc
      601 cgccgcgtgc gaatctggtg gcaccttcgc gcctgtctcg ctgctttcga taagtctcta
      661 gccatttaaa atttttgatg acctgctgcg acgctttttt tctggcaaga tagtcttgta
      721 aatgcgggcc aagatctgca cactggtatt tcggtttttg gggccgcggg cggcgacggg
      781 gcccgtgcgt cccagcgcac atgttcggcg aggcggggcc tgcgagcgcg gccaccgaga
      841 atcggacggg ggtagtctca agctggccgg cctgctctgg tgcctggcct cgcgccgccg
      901 tgtatcgccc cgccctgggc ggcaaggctg gcccggtcgg caccagttgc gtgagcggaa
      961 agatggccgc ttcccggccc tgctgcaggg agctcaaaat ggaggacgcg gcgctcggga
     1021 gagcgggcgg gtgagtcacc cacacaaagg aaaagggcct ttccgtcctc agccgtcgct
     1081 tcatgtgact ccacggagta ccgggcgccg tccaggcacc tcgattagtt ctcgagcttt
     1141 tggagtacgt cgtctttagg ttggggggag gggttttatg cgatggagtt tccccacact
     1201 gagtgggtgg agactgaagt taggccagct tggcacttga tgtaattctc cttggaattt
     1261 gccctttttg agtttggatc ttggttcatt ctcaagcctc agacagtggt tcaaagtttt
     1321 tttcttccat ttcaggtgtc gtgaagcggc cctgcagata tcaacaagtt tgtacaaaaa
     1381 agcaggcacc atggcggcgc tgagcggtgg cggtggtggc ggcgcggagc cgggccaggc
     1441 tctgttcaac ggggacatgg agcccgaggc cggcgccggc gccggcgccg cggcctcttc
     1501 ggctgcggac cctgccattc cggaggaggt gtggaatatc aaacaaatga ttaagttgac
     1561 acaggaacat atagaggccc tattggacaa atttggtggg gagcataatc caccatcaat
     1621 atatctggag gcctatgaag aatacaccag caagctagat gcactccaac aaagagaaca
     1681 acagttattg gaatctctgg ggaacggaac tgatttttct gtttctagct ctgcatcaat
     1741 ggataccgtt acatcttctt cctcttctag cctttcagtg ctaccttcat ctctttcagt
     1801 ttttcaaaat cccacagatg tggcacggag caaccccaag tcaccacaaa aacctatcgt
     1861 tagagtcttc ctgcccaaca aacagaggac agtggtacct gcaaggtgtg gagttacagt
     1921 ccgagacagt ctaaagaaag cactgatgat gagaggtcta atcccagagt gctgtgctgt
     1981 ttacagaatt caggatggag agaagaaacc aattggttgg gacactgata tttcctggct
     2041 tactggagaa gaattgcatg tggaagtgtt ggagaatgtt ccacttacaa cacacaactt
     2101 tgtacgaaaa acgtttttca ccttagcatt ttgtgacttt tgtcgaaagc tgcttttcca
     2161 gggtttccgc tgtcaaacat gtggttataa atttcaccag cgttgtagta cagaagttcc
     2221 actgatgtgt gttaattatg accaacttga tttgctgttt gtctccaagt tctttgaaca
     2281 ccacccaata ccacaggaag aggcgtcctt agcagagact gccctaacat ctggatcatc
     2341 cccttccgca cccgcctcgg actctattgg gccccaaatt ctcaccagtc cgtctccttc
     2401 aaaatccatt ccaattccac agcccttccg accagcagat gaagatcatc gaaatcaatt
     2461 tgggcaacga gaccgatcct catcagctcc caatgtgcat ataaacacaa tagaacctgt
     2521 caatattgat gacttgatta gagaccaagg atttcgtggt gatggaggat caaccacagg
     2581 tttgtctgct accccccctg cctcattacc tggctcacta actaacgtga aagccttaca
     2641 gaaatctcca ggacctcagc gagaaaggaa gtcatcttca tcctcagaag acaggaatcg
     2701 aatgaaaaca cttggtagac gggactcgag tgatgattgg gagattcctg atgggcagat
     2761 tacagtggga caaagaattg gatctggatc atttggaaca gtctacaagg gaaagtggca
     2821 tggtgatgtg gcagtgaaaa tgttgaatgt gacagcacct acacctcagc agttacaagc
     2881 cttcaaaaat gaagtaggag tactcaggaa aacacgacat gtgaatatcc tactcttcat
     2941 gggctattcc acaaagccac aactggctat tgttacccag tggtgtgagg gctccagctt
     3001 gtatcaccat ctccatatca ttgagaccaa atttgagatg atcaaactta tagatattgc
     3061 acgacagact gcacagggca tggattactt acacgccaag tcaatcatcc acagagacct
     3121 caagagtaat aatatatttc ttcatgaaga cctcacagta aaaataggtg attttggtct
     3181 agctacagtg aaatctcgat ggagtgggtc ccatcagttt gaacagttgt ctggatccat
     3241 tttgtggatg gcaccagaag tcatcagaat gcaagataaa aatccataca gctttcagtc
     3301 agatgtatat gcatttggaa ttgttctgta tgaattgatg actggacagt taccttattc
     3361 aaacatcaac aacagggacc agataatttt tatggtggga cgaggatacc tgtctccaga
     3421 tatcagtaag gtacggagta actgtccaaa agccatgaag agattaatgg cagagtgcct
     3481 caaaaagaaa agagatgaga gaccactctt tccccaaatt ctcgcctcta ttgagctgct
     3541 ggcccgctca ttgccaaaaa ttcaccgcag tgcatcagaa ccctccttga atcgggctgg
     3601 tttccaaaca gaggatttta gtctatatgc ttgtgcttct ccaaaaacac ccatccaggc
     3661 agggggatat ggtgcgtttc ctgtccacta gaacccagct ttcttgtaca aagtggtgat
     3721 atccaattaa ccctcactaa aggtagttaa agtatagttg tttgagtccc tatagtgagt
     3781 cgtattacca cccaactttt ctatacaaag tggttgatat ccagcacagt ggcggccgct
     3841 cgagtctaga gggcccgcgg ttcgaaggta agcctatccc taaccctctc ctcggtctcg
     3901 attctacgcg taccggttag taatgagatc cctccccccc ccctaacgtt actggccgaa
     3961 gccgcttgga ataaggccgg tgtgcgtttg tctatatgtt attttccacc atattgccgt
     4021 cttttggcaa tgtgagggcc cggaaacctg gccctgtctt cttgacgagc attcctaggg
     4081 gtctttcccc tctcgccaaa ggaatgcaag gtctgttgaa tgtcgtgaag gaagcagttc
     4141 ctctggaagc ttcttgaaga caaacaacgt ctgtagcgac cctttgcagg cagcggaacc
     4201 ccccacctgg cgacaggtgc ctctgcggcc aaaagccacg tgtataagat acacctgcaa
     4261 aggcggcaca accccagtgc cacgttgtga gttggatagt tgtggaaaga gtcaaatggc
     4321 tctcctcaag cgtattcaac aaggggctga aggatgccca gaaggtaccc cattgtatgg
     4381 gatctgatct ggggcctcgg tgcacatgct ttacatgtgt ttagtcgagg ttaaaaaaac
     4441 gtctaggccc cccgaaccac ggggacgtgg ttttcctttg aaaaacacga tgataatatg
     4501 gccacacata tgaccgagta caagcccacg gtgcgcctcg ccacccgcga cgacgtcccc
     4561 agggccgtac gcaccctcgc cgccgcgttc gccgactacc ccgccacgcg ccacaccgtc
     4621 gatccggacc gccacatcga gcgggtcacc gagctgcaag aactcttcct cacgcgcgtc
     4681 gggctcgaca tcggcaaggt gtgggtcgcg gacgacggcg ccgcggtggc ggtctggacc
     4741 acgccggaga gcgtcgaagc gggggcggtg ttcgccgaga tcggcccgcg catggccgag
     4801 ttgagcggtt cccggctggc cgcgcagcaa cagatggaag gcctcctggc gccgcaccgg
     4861 cccaaggagc ccgcgtggtt cctggccacc gtcggcgtct cgcccgacca ccagggcaag
     4921 ggtctgggca gcgccgtcgt gctccccgga gtggaggcgg ccgagcgcgc cggggtgccc
     4981 gccttcctgg agacctccgc gccccgcaac ctccccttct acgagcggct cggcttcacc
     5041 gtcaccgccg acgtcgaggt gcccgaagga ccgcgcacct ggtgcatgac ccgcaagccc
     5101 ggtgcctaaa tcgatagatc ctaatcaacc tctggattac aaaatttgtg aaagattgac
     5161 tggtattctt aactatgttg ctccttttac gctatgtgga tacgctgctt taatgccttt
     5221 gtatcatgct attgcttccc gtatggcttt cattttctcc tccttgtata aatcctggtt
     5281 gctgtctctt tatgaggagt tgtggcccgt tgtcaggcaa cgtggcgtgg tgtgcactgt
     5341 gtttgctgac gcaaccccca ctggttgggg cattgccacc acctgtcagc tcctttccgg
     5401 gactttcgct ttccccctcc ctattgccac ggcggaactc atcgccgcct gccttgcccg
     5461 ctgctggaca ggggctcggc tgttgggcac tgacaattcc gtggtgttgt cggggaaatc
     5521 atcgtccttt ccttggctgc tcgcctgtgt tgccacctgg attctgcgcg ggacgtcctt
     5581 ctgctacgtc ccttcggccc tcaatccagc ggaccttcct tcccgcggcc tgctgccggc
     5641 tctgcggcct cttccgcgtc ttcgccttcg ccctcagacg agtcggatct ccctttgggc
     5701 cgcctccccg cctgagatcc tttaagacca atgacttaca aggcagctgt agatcttagc
     5761 cactttttaa aagaaaaggg gggactggaa gggctaattc actcccaacg aagacaagat
     5821 ctgctttttg cttgtactgg gtctctctgg ttagaccaga tctgagcctg ggagctctct
     5881 ggctaactag ggaacccact gcttaagcct caataaagct tgccttgagt gcttcaagta
     5941 gtgtgtgccc gtctgttgtg tgactctggt aactagagat ccctcagacc cttttagtca
     6001 gtgtggaaaa tctctagcag tagtagttca tgtcatctta ttattcagta tttataactt
     6061 gcaaagaaat gaatatcaga gagtgagagg cccgggttaa ttaaggaaag ggctagatca
     6121 ttcttgaaga cgaaagggcc tcgtgatacg cctattttta taggttaatg tcatgataat
     6181 aatggtttct tagacgtcag gtggcacttt tcggggaaat gtgcgcggaa cccctatttg
     6241 tttatttttc taaatacatt caaatatgta tccgctcatg agacaataac cctgataaat
     6301 gcttcaataa tattgaaaaa ggaagagtat gagtattcaa catttccgtg tcgcccttat
     6361 tccctttttt gcggcatttt gccttcctgt ttttgctcac ccagaaacgc tggtgaaagt
     6421 aaaagatgct gaagatcagt tgggtgcacg agtgggttac atcgaactgg atctcaacag
     6481 cggtaagatc cttgagagtt ttcgccccga agaacgtttt ccaatgatga gcacttttaa
     6541 agttctgcta tgtggcgcgg tattatcccg tgttgacgcc gggcaagagc aactcggtcg
     6601 ccgcatacac tattctcaga atgacttggt tgagtactca ccagtcacag aaaagcatct
     6661 tacggatggc atgacagtaa gagaattatg cagtgctgcc ataaccatga gtgataacac
     6721 tgcggccaac ttacttctga caacgatcgg aggaccgaag gagctaaccg cttttttgca
     6781 caacatgggg gatcatgtaa ctcgccttga tcgttgggaa ccggagctga atgaagccat
     6841 accaaacgac gagcgtgaca ccacgatgcc tgtagcaatg gcaacaacgt tgcgcaaact
     6901 attaactggc gaactactta ctctagcttc ccggcaacaa ttaatagact ggatggaggc
     6961 ggataaagtt gcaggaccac ttctgcgctc ggcccttccg gctggctggt ttattgctga
     7021 taaatctgga gccggtgagc gtgggtctcg cggtatcatt gcagcactgg ggccagatgg
     7081 taagccctcc cgtatcgtag ttatctacac gacggggagt caggcaacta tggatgaacg
     7141 aaatagacag atcgctgaga taggtgcctc actgattaag cattggtaac tgtcagacca
     7201 agtttactca tatatacttt agattgattt aaaacttcat ttttaattta aaaggatcta
     7261 ggtgaagatc ctttttgata atctcatgac caaaatccct taacgtgagt tttcgttcca
     7321 ctgagcgtca gaccccgtag aaaagatcaa aggatcttct tgagatcctt tttttctgcg
     7381 cgtaatctgc tgcttgcaaa caaaaaaacc accgctacca gcggtggttt gtttgccgga
     7441 tcaagagcta ccaactcttt ttccgaaggt aactggcttc agcagagcgc agataccaaa
     7501 tactgttctt ctagtgtagc cgtagttagg ccaccacttc aagaactctg tagcaccgcc
     7561 tacatacctc gctctgctaa tcctgttacc agtggctgct gccagtggcg ataagtcgtg
     7621 tcttaccggg ttggactcaa gacgatagtt accggataag gcgcagcggt cgggctgaac
     7681 ggggggttcg tgcacacagc ccagcttgga gcgaacgacc tacaccgaac tgagatacct
     7741 acagcgtgag ctatgagaaa gcgccacgct tcccgaaggg agaaaggcgg acaggtatcc
     7801 ggtaagcggc agggtcggaa caggagagcg cacgagggag cttccagggg gaaacgcctg
     7861 gtatctttat agtcctgtcg ggtttcgcca cctctgactt gagcgtcgat ttttgtgatg
     7921 ctcgtcaggg gggcggagcc tatggaaaaa cgccagcaac gcggcctttt tacggttcct
     7981 ggccttttgc tggccttttg ctcacatgtt ctttcctgcg ttatcccctg attctgtgga
     8041 taaccgtatt accgcctttg agtgagctga taccgctcgc cgcagccgaa cgaccgagcg
     8101 cagcgagtca gtgagcgagg aagcggaaga gcgcccaata cgcaaaccgc ctctccccgc
     8161 gcgttggccg attcattaat gcagcaagct catggctgac taattttttt tatttatgca
     8221 gaggccgagg ccgcctcggc ctctgagcta ttccagaagt agtgaggagg cttttttgga
     8281 ggcctaggct tttgcaaaaa gctccccgtg gcacgacagg tttcccgact ggaaagcggg
     8341 cagtgagcgc aacgcaatta atgtgagtta gctcactcat taggcacccc aggctttaca
     8401 ctttatgctt ccggctcgta tgttgtgtgg aattgtgagc ggataacaat ttcacacagg
     8461 aaacagctat gacatgatta cgaatttcac aaataaagca tttttttcac tgcattctag
     8521 ttgtggtttg tccaaactca tcaatgtatc ttatcatgtc tggatcaact ggataactca
     8581 agctaaccaa aatcatccca aacttcccac cccataccct attaccactg ccaattacct
     8641 gtggtttcat ttactctaaa cctgtgattc ctctgaatta ttttcatttt aaagaaattg
     8701 tatttgttaa atatgtacta caaacttagt agttggaagg gctaattcac tcccaaagaa
     8761 gacaagatat ccttgatctg tggatctacc acacacaagg ctacttccct gattagcaga
     8821 actacacacc agggccaggg gtcagatatc cactgacctt tggatggtgc tacaagctag
     8881 taccagttga gccagataag gtagaagagg ccaataaagg agagaacacc agcttgttac
     8941 accctgtgag cctgcatggg atggatgacc cggagagaga agtgttagag tggaggtttg
     9001 acagccgcct agcatttcat cacgtggccc gagagctgca tccggagtac ttcaagaact
     9061 gctgatatcg agcttgctac aagggacttt ccgctgggga ctttccaggg aggcgtggcc
     9121 tgggcgggac tggggagtgg cgagccctca gatcctgcat ataagcagct gctttttgcc
     9181 tgtactgggt ctctctggtt agaccagatc tgagcctggg agctctctgg ctaactaggg
     9241 aacccactgc ttaagcctca ataaagcttg ccttgagtgc ttcaagtagt gtgtgcccgt
     9301 ctgttgtgtg actctggtaa ctagagatcc ctcagaccct tttagtcagt gtggaaaatc
     9361 tctagcagtg gcgcccgaac agggacttga aagcgaaagg gaaaccagag gagctctctc
     9421 gacgcaggac tcggcttgct gaagcgcgca cggcaagagg cgaggggcgg cgactggtga
     9481 gtacgccaaa aattttgact agcggaggct agaaggagag agatgggtgc gagagcgtca
     9541 gtattaagcg ggggagaatt agatcgcgat gggaaaaaat tcggttaagg ccagggggaa
     9601 agaaaaaata taaattaaaa catatagtat gggcaagcag ggagctagaa cgattcgcag
     9661 ttaatcctgg cctgttagaa acatcagaag gctgtagaca aatactggga cagctacaac
     9721 catcccttca gacaggatca gaagaactta gatcattata taatacagta gcaaccctct
     9781 attgtgtgca tcaaaggata gagataaaag acaccaagga agctttagac aagatagagg
     9841 aagagcaaaa caaaagtaag accaccgcac agcaagcggc cggccgctga tcttcagacc
     9901 tggaggagga gatatgaggg acaattggag aagtgaatta tataaatata aagtagtaaa
     9961 aattgaacca ttaggagtag cacccaccaa ggcaaagaga agagtggtgc agagagaaaa
    10021 aagagcagtg ggaataggag ctttgttcct tgggttcttg ggagcagcag gaagcactat
    10081 gggcgcagcg tcaatgacgc tgacggtaca ggccagacaa ttattgtctg gtatagtgca
    10141 gcagcagaac aatttgctga gggctattga ggcgcaacag catctgttgc aactcacagt
    10201 ctggggcatc aagcagctcc aggcaagaat cctggctgtg gaaagatacc taaaggatca
    10261 acagctcctg gggatttggg gttgctctgg aaaactcatt tgcaccactg ctgtgccttg
    10321 gaatgctagt tggagtaata aatctctgga acagatttgg aatcacacga cctggatgga
    10381 gtgggacaga gaaattaaca attacacaag cttaatacac tccttaattg aagaatcgca
    10441 aaaccagcaa gaaaagaatg aacaagaatt attggaatta gataaatggg caagtttgtg
    10501 gaattggttt aacataacaa attggctgtg gtatataaaa ttattcataa tgatagtagg
    10561 aggcttggta ggtttaagaa tagtttttgc tgtactttct atagtgaata gagttaggca
    10621 gggatattca ccattatcgt ttcagaccca cctcccaacc ccgaggggac ccgacaggcc
    10681 cgaaggaata gaagaagaag gtggagagag agacagagac agatccattc gattagtgaa
    10741 cggatctcga cggtatcgcc gaattcacaa atggcagtat tcatccacaa
//
