>Addgene plasmid #116183 | pHAGE-BRAF-L678I | depositor partial sequence | sequence record 219056 | insert
ATGGCGGCGCTGAGCGGTGGCGGTGGTGGCGGCGCGGAGCCGGGCCAGGCTCTGTTCAACGGGGACATGG
AGCCCGAGGCCGGCGCCGGCGCCGGCGCCGCGGCCTCTTCGGCTGCGGACCCTGCCATTCCGGAGGAGGT
GTGGAATATCAAACAAATGATTAAGTTGACACAGGAACATATAGAGGCCCTATTGGACAAATTTGGTGGG
GAGCATAATCCACCATCAATATATCTGGAGGCCTATGAAGAATACACCAGCAAGCTAGATGCACTCCAAC
AAAGAGAACAACAGTTATTGGAATCTCTGGGGAACGGAACTGATTTTTCTGTTTCTAGCTCTGCATCAAT
GGATACCGTTACATCTTCTTCCTCTTCTAGCCTTTCAGTGCTACCTTCATCTCTTTCAGTTTTTCAAAAT
CCCACAGATGTGGCACGGAGCAACCCCAAGTCACCACAAAAACCTATCGTTAGAGTCTTCCTGCCCAACA
AACAGAGGACAGTGGTACCTGCAAGGTGTGGAGTTACAGTCCGAGACAGTCTAAAGAAAGCACTGATGAT
GAGAGGTCTAATCCCAGAGTGCTGTGCTGTTTACAGAATTCAGGATGGAGAGAAGAAACCAATTGGTTGG
GACACTGATATTTCCTGGCTTACTGGAGAAGAATTGCATGTGGAAGTGTTGGAGAATGTTCCACTTACAA
CACACAACTTTGTACGAAAAACGTTTTTCACCTTAGCATTTTGTGACTTTTGTCGAAAGCTGCTTTTCCA
GGGTTTCCGCTGTCAAACATGTGGTTATAAATTTCACCAGCGTTGTAGTACAGAAGTTCCACTGATGTGT
GTTAATTATGACCAACTTGATTTGCTGTTTGTCTCCAAGTTCTTTGAACACCACCCAATACCACAGGAAG
AGGCGTCCTTAGCAGAGACTGCCCTAACATCTGGATCATCCCCTTCCGCACCCGCCTCGGACTCTATTGG
GCCCCAAATTCTCACCAGTCCGTCTCCTTCAAAATCCATTCCAATTCCACAGCCCTTCCGACCAGCAGAT
GAAGATCATCGAAATCAATTTGGGCAACGAGACCGATCCTCATCAGCTCCCAATGTGCATATAAACACAA
TAGAACCTGTCAATATTGATGACTTGATTAGAGACCAAGGATTTCGTGGTGATGGAGGATCAACCACAGG
TTTGTCTGCTACCCCCCCTGCCTCATTACCTGGCTCACTAACTAACGTGAAAGCCTTACAGAAATCTCCA
GGACCTCAGCGAGAAAGGAAGTCATCTTCATCCTCAGAAGACAGGAATCGAATGAAAACACTTGGTAGAC
GGGACTCGAGTGATGATTGGGAGATTCCTGATGGGCAGATTACAGTGGGACAAAGAATTGGATCTGGATC
ATTTGGAACAGTCTACAAGGGAAAGTGGCATGGTGATGTGGCAGTGAAAATGTTGAATGTGACAGCACCT
ACACCTCAGCAGTTACAAGCCTTCAAAAATGAAGTAGGAGTACTCAGGAAAACACGACATGTGAATATCC
TACTCTTCATGGGCTATTCCACAAAGCCACAACTGGCTATTGTTACCCAGTGGTGTGAGGGCTCCAGCTT
GTATCACCATCTCCATATCATTGAGACCAAATTTGAGATGATCAAACTTATAGATATTGCACGACAGACT
GCACAGGGCATGGATTACTTACACGCCAAGTCAATCATCCACAGAGACCTCAAGAGTAATAATATATTTC
TTCATGAAGACCTCACAGTAAAAATAGGTGATTTTGGTCTAGCTACAGTGAAATCTCGATGGAGTGGGTC
CCATCAGTTTGAACAGTTGTCTGGATCCATTTTGTGGATGGCACCAGAAGTCATCAGAATGCAAGATAAA
AATCCATACAGCTTTCAGTCAGATGTATATGCATTTGGAATTGTTCTGTATGAATTGATGACTGGACAGT
TACCTTATTCAAACATCAACAACAGGGACCAGATAATTTTTATGGTGGGACGAGGATACCTGTCTCCAGA
TATCAGTAAGGTACGGAGTAACTGTCCAAAAGCCATGAAGAGATTAATGGCAGAGTGCCTCAAAAAGAAA
AGAGATGAGAGACCACTCTTTCCCCAAATTCTCGCCTCTATTGAGCTGCTGGCCCGCTCATTGCCAAAAA
TTCACCGCAGTGCATCAGAACCCTCCTTGAATCGGGCTGGTTTCCAAACAGAGGATTTTAGTCTATATGC
TTGTGCTTCTCCAAAAACACCCATCCAGGCAGGGGGATATGGTGCGTTTCCTGTCCACTAG
